Addgene plasmid #233227: Vh-Clover-CC-S2-mRuby2-Vt
Purpose: Vinculin FRET tension sensor with coiled-coil S2 domain
Depositing lab: Khalid Salaita. Depositing organization: Emory University. Publication: Digital and Tunable Genetically Encoded Tension Sensors Based on Engineered Coiled-Coils. Liu S, Liu J, Foote A, Ogasawara H, Al Abdullatif S, Batista VS, Salaita K. Angew Chem Int Ed Engl. 2025 Jan 13:e202407359. doi: 10.1002/anie.202407359. PubMed 39805005.
Backbone
  Vector backbone: pcDNA3.1(+)
  Backbone size w/o insert (bp): 5402
  Vector type: Mammalian Expression
Growth in bacteria
  Bacterial resistance: Ampicillin, 100 μg/mL
  Growth temperature: 30°C
  Growth strain: DH5alpha
  Copy number: High Copy
Gene/Insert
  Gene/Insert name: Vh-Clover-CC-S2-mRuby2-Vt
  Species: Synthetic
  Insert size (bp): 4836
  Mutation: Residues 1-228 of Clover, residues 1-3 deleted from mRuby2
  Promoter: CMV
  Cloning method: Gibson Cloning
  Sequencing primers: 5′ T8; 3′ BGH
Terms and licenses: Academic/Nonprofit Terms; Industry Terms: Not Available to Industry
How to cite: Vh-Clover-CC-S2-mRuby2-Vt was a gift from Khalid Salaita (Addgene plasmid # 233227 ; http://n2t.net/addgene:233227 ; RRID:Addgene_233227)
