[The description below was written by a language model from this plasmid's Addgene catalogue record and pLannotate feature annotations shown in this document.]
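Description:
Vh-Clover-CC-S2-mRuby2-Vt is a mammalian expression plasmid built on the pcDNA3.1(+) backbone that encodes a genetically encoded FRET tension sensor based on vinculin. The roughly 4.8 kb synthetic insert, assembled by Gibson cloning, is a single open reading frame. As the name indicates, the vinculin head (Vh) and tail (Vt) are separated by a sensor module made of the green donor Clover, an engineered coiled-coil element designated S2, and the red acceptor mRuby2. The record notes that Clover is truncated to residues 1–228 and that mRuby2 lacks its first three residues. The automated annotation labels the whole reading frame as chicken vinculin and does not resolve the fluorescent proteins or the coiled-coil as separate features, so their boundaries cannot be read from the feature table.

Expression is driven by the CMV immediate-early enhancer and promoter and terminated by the bovine growth hormone polyadenylation signal. A T7 promoter lies just upstream of the coding sequence. A separate SV40 promoter–neomycin phosphotransferase–SV40 poly(A) cassette permits G418 selection of stably transfected mammalian cells. In E. coli the plasmid is maintained at high copy through a ColE1/pUC-type origin with ampicillin selection, and an f1 origin is also present. Short annotated fragments such as the HIV-1 LTR, ble and lacI hits appear to be backbone remnants or annotation artefacts rather than functional parts.

When the fusion is incorporated into cell adhesions, mechanical load transmitted between the vinculin head and tail is expected to act on the coiled-coil, altering the Clover–mRuby2 distance and hence the FRET efficiency. The construct is intended for imaging molecular tension across vinculin in living cells, as one member of a set of tunable coiled-coil-based sensors.
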