Features (pLannotate 1.2.2; 20 found; start..end, strand, type, name):
     28..80      -  misc_feature   bom (fragment): basis of mobility region from pBR322
    235..614     +  enhancer       CMV enhancer: human cytomegalovirus immediate early enhancer
    615..818     +  promoter       CMV promoter: human cytomegalovirus (CMV) immediate early promoter
    814..847     +  LTR            5' LTR (truncated) (fragment): truncated 5' long terminal repeat (LTR) from HIV-1
    863..881     +  promoter       T7 promoter: promoter for bacteriophage T7 RNA polymerase
    920..5752    +  CDS            VCL: VINC_CHICK - Also known as VINC1. Experimental evidence at protein level: Swiss-Prot protein existence level 1. Actin filament (F-actin)-binding protein involved in cell- matrix adhesion and cell-cell adhesion. Regulates cell-surface E- cadherin expression and potentiates mechanosensing by the E-cadherin complex. May also play important roles in cell morphology and locomotion. From Gallus gallus (Chicken).
   5832..6056    +  polyA_signal   bGH poly(A) signal: bovine growth hormone polyadenylation signal
   6060..6081    +  promoter       SV40 promoter (fragment): SV40 enhancer and early promoter
   6102..6530    +  rep_origin     f1 ori (sequence partly withheld): f1 bacteriophage origin of replication; arrow indicates direction of (+) strand synthesis
   6544..6873    +  promoter       SV40 promoter: SV40 enhancer and early promoter
   6940..7731    +  CDS            neo: KKA2_KLEPN - Also known as kan, nptII. Experimental evidence at protein level: Swiss-Prot protein existence level 1. Resistance to kanamycin, neomycin, paromomycin, ribostamycin, butirosin and gentamicin B. From Klebsiella pneumoniae.
   7755..7913    +  CDS            ble (fragment): BLE_KLEPN - Experimental evidence at protein level: Swiss-Prot protein existence level 1. Binding protein with a strong affinity to the bleomycin family of antibiotics. Binds to CL990; an antimitotic-antibiotic compound. From Klebsiella pneumoniae.
   7908..8029    +  polyA_signal   SV40 poly(A) signal: SV40 polyadenylation signal
   8102..8118    -  protein_bind   lac operator: The lac repressor binds to the lac operator to inhibit transcription in E. coli. This inhibition can be relieved by adding lactose or isopropyl-β-D-thiogalactopyranoside (IPTG). lac repressor encoded by lacI
   8126..8156    -  promoter       lac promoter: promoter for the E. coli lac operon
   8171..8192    -  protein_bind   CAP binding site: CAP binding activates transcription in the presence of cAMP. E. coli catabolite activator protein
   8205..8297    -  CDS            lacI (fragment): lac repressor; lacI; The lac repressor binds to the lac operator to inhibit transcription in E. coli. This inhibition can be relieved by adding lactose or isopropyl-β-D-thiogalactopyranoside (IPTG).
   8480..9068    -  rep_origin     ori: high-copy-number ColE1/pMB1/pBR322/pUC origin of replication
   9239..10099   -  CDS            AmpR: β-lactamase; bla; confers resistance to ampicillin, carbenicillin, and related antibiotics
  10100..10204   -  promoter       AmpR promoter: bla
>Addgene plasmid #233227 | Vh-Clover-CC-S2-mRuby2-Vt | addgene full sequence | sequence record 462988 | Addgene NGS Result
GACGGATCGGGAGATCTCCCGATCCCCTATGGTGCACTCTCAGTACAATCTGCTCTGATGCCGCATAGTT
AAGCCAGTATCTGCTCCCTGCTTGTGTGTTGGAGGTCGCTGAGTAGTGCGCGAGCAAAATTTAAGCTACA
ACAAGGCAAGGCTTGACCGACAATTGCATGAAGAATCTGCTTAGGGTTAGGCGTTTTGCGCTGCTTCGCG
ATGTACGGGCCAGATATACGCGTTGACATTGATTATTGACTAGTTATTAATAGTAATCAATTACGGGGTC
ATTAGTTCATAGCCCATATATGGAGTTCCGCGTTACATAACTTACGGTAAATGGCCCGCCTGGCTGACCG
CCCAACGACCCCCGCCCATTGACGTCAATAATGACGTATGTTCCCATAGTAACGCCAATAGGGACTTTCC
ATTGACGTCAATGGGTGGAGTATTTACGGTAAACTGCCCACTTGGCAGTACATCAAGTGTATCATATGCC
AAGTACGCCCCCTATTGACGTCAATGACGGTAAATGGCCCGCCTGGCATTATGCCCAGTACATGACCTTA
TGGGACTTTCCTACTTGGCAGTACATCTACGTATTAGTCATCGCTATTACCATGGTGATGCGGTTTTGGC
AGTACATCAATGGGCGTGGATAGCGGTTTGACTCACGGGGATTTCCAAGTCTCCACCCCATTGACGTCAA
TGGGAGTTTGTTTTGGCACCAAAATCAACGGGACTTTCCAAAATGTCGTAACAACTCCGCCCCATTGACG
CAAATGGGCGGTAGGCGTGTACGGTGGGAGGTCTATATAAGCAGAGCTCTCTGGCTAACTAGAGAACCCA
CTGCTTACTGGCTTATCGAAATTAATACGACTCACTATAGGGAGACCCAAGCTGGCTAGCGTTTAAACTT
AAGCTTGCCATGCCCGTCTTCCACACGCGCACCATCGAGAGCATCTTGGAGCCCGTGGCTCAGCAGATCT
CCCACCTGGTCATCATGCACGAGGAGGGGGAGGTAGACGGCAAGGCCATCCCGGACCTCACCGCCCCCGT
GTCGGCCGTGCAGGCCGCTGTCAGCAACCTGGTGCGGGTTGGAAAAGAAACTGTGCAGACAACAGAAGAC
CAGATCTTGAAAAGGGATATGCCACCAGCATTCATCAAAGTAGAGAATGCCTGCACCAAGCTCGTTCGAG
CAGCCCAGATGCTGCAAGCAGATCCTTATTCAGTACCAGCTCGTGACTACCTAATTGATGGATCAAGAGG
CATCCTTTCTGGAACATCAGACTTACTTCTGACATTTGATGAAGCGGAGGTCCGTAAAATCATCCGTGTC
TGCAAAGGAATATTGGAATATCTGACTGTGGCAGAAGTAGTAGAGACTATGGAGGATTTGGTGACATATA
CAAAGAATCTAGGGCCAGGAATGACAAAGATGGCGAAAATGATCGATGAGAGACAACAGGAATTAACTCA
TCAGGAACATAGGGTTATGCTGGTGAACTCCATGAATACTGTGAAGGAGCTATTGCCTGTACTTATTTCA
GCTATGAAGATCTTTGTAACCACAAAAAACACTAAAAGCCAGGGAATAGAAGAGGCCTTGAAAAATCGCA
ATTTCACAGTAGAGAAAATGAGTGCTGAGATAAATGAAATAATCCGTGTATTACAACTCACTTCCTGGGA
TGAAGATGCCTGGGCCAGCAAGGACACTGAAGCCATGAAAAGAGCTTTAGCCCTAATAGATTCAAAGATG
AACCAGGCAAAAGGCTGGCTGAGAGATCCAAACGCACCTCCAGGGGATGCTGGTGAGCAAGCAATAAGGC
AGATCCTTGATGAAGCTGGAAAAGCAGGAGAATTGTGTGCAGGCAAAGAACGCAGGGAGATTCTGGGAAC
ATGCAAAACTTTGGGCCAAATGACTGATCAACTTGCTGATCTCCGAGCTAGAGGACAGGGTGCTACACCG
ATGGCAATGCAGAAGGCACAGCAGGTGTCACAAGGCCTGGATTTGCTCACTGCAAAAGTGGAGAATGCAG
CCCGGAAATTGGAGGCCATGACAAACTCTAAGCAGGCTATTGCAAAGAAGATTGATGCTGCTCAGAACTG
GCTTGCGGATCCCAACGGCGGAAGTGAAGGAGAAGAACACATTCGAGGAATTATGTCTGAAGCAAGGAAA
GTTGCAGAATTGTGTGAGGAGCCTAAAGAAAGAGATGATATCCTTCGCTCCTTGGGGGAAATCTCTGCTC
TGACAGCTAAGCTGTCAGATCTGCGACGACATGGGAAAGGCGACTCTCCTGAGGCCCGTGCATTGGCCAA
GCAAATAGCTACATCACTTCAGAACTTACAGTCCAAAACAAACAGAGCTGTAGCAAATACTAGGCCAGTT
AAAGCTGCTGTCCATTTGGAGGGCAAGATTGAGCAAGCCCAGAGGTGGATAGATAATCCTACAGTTGATG
ATCGGGGAGTAGGCCAGGCAGCAATTCGGGGTTTGGTTGCAGAAGGTCGTCGTCTAGCCAATGTCATGAT
GGGACCTTATCGTCAGGACCTGCTTGCCAAATGTGACCGTGTAGACCAGCTGGCTGCTCAGCTTGCTGAC
CTTGCAGCAAGAGGGGAAGGAGAGTCTCCTCAGGCTAGGGCAATTGCTGCTCAGCTTCAGGACTCCCTGA
AGGATCTCAAAGCACGGATGCAAGAAGCAATGACCCAGGAGGTGTCTGATGTTTTCAGTGACACTACAAC
CCCTATTAAGTTGTTAGCAGTAGCAGCCACTGCTCCTTCTGATACTCCCAATAGAGAAGAGGTGTTTGAA
GAAAGAGCAGCAAATTTTGAAAACCATGCTGCTAGACTGGGAGCAACAGCAGAAAAAGCAGCTGCAGTTG
GAACTGCTAATAAAACTACTGTGGAAGGCATTCAGGCAACAGTCAAATCTGCAAGGGAGCTTACACCACA
GGTAGTATCGGCTGCTCGAATCCTCCTGAGAAATCCTGGAAATCAAGCTGCTTATGAGCATTTTGAGACA
ATGAAAAACCAATGGATTGATAATGTAGAAAAGATGACAGGGCTGGTGGATGAGGCCATCGATACCAAGT
CTCTGTTGGATGCATCAGAAGAGGCTATTAAGAAGGATCTTGATAAATGTAAAGTTGCAATGGCCAATAT
GCAACCTCAGATGCTGGTAGCTGGAGCCACCAGCATTGCTAGACGAGCGAACCGCATCCTGCTTGTGGCA
AAACGGGAGGTTGAAAATTCAGAAGACCCTAAATTCAGGGAGGCTGTTAAAGCAGCTTCTGATGAGCTGA
GCAAAACCATATCACCGATGGTAATGGATGCTAAAGCTGTAGCAGGAAATATCTCTGATCCTGGTTTGCA
GAAGAGTTTCTTGGATTCTGGATACAGGATTCTGGGAGCTGTGGCCAAAGTCAGAGAAGCCTTTCAGCCT
CAGGAGCCAGACTTTCCCCCTCCTCCTCCTGACCTAGAGCATCTCCATCTGACTGATGAGCTTGCTCCTC
CAAAACCACCACTTCCAGAAGGTGAGGTTCCCCCACCCAGACCACCACCCCCTGAAGAAAAAGATGAGGT
CGAGATGATGGTGAGCAAGGGCGAGGAGCTGTTCACCGGGGTGGTGCCCATCCTGGTCGAGCTGGACGGC
GACGTAAACGGCCACAAGTTCAGCGTCCGCGGCGAGGGCGAGGGCGATGCCACCAACGGCAAGCTGACCC
TGAAGTTCATCTGCACCACCGGCAAGCTGCCCGTGCCCTGGCCCACCCTCGTGACCACCTTCGGCTACGG
CGTGGCCTGCTTCAGCCGCTACCCCGACCACATGAAGCAGCACGACTTCTTCAAGTCCGCCATGCCCGAA
GGCTACGTCCAGGAGCGCACCATCTCTTTCAAGGACGACGGTACCTACAAGACCCGCGCCGAGGTGAAGT
TCGAGGGCGACACCCTGGTGAACCGCATCGAGCTGAAGGGCATCGACTTCAAGGAGGACGGCAACATCCT
GGGGCACAAGCTGGAGTACAACTTCAACAGCCACAACGTCTATATCACGGCCGACAAGCAGAAGAACGGC
ATCAAGGCTAACTTCAAGATCCGCCACAACGTTGAGGACGGCAGCGTGCAGCTCGCCGACCACTACCAGC
AGAACACCCCCATCGGCGACGGCCCCGTGCTGCTGCCCGACAACCACTACCTGAGCCATCAGTCCGCCCT
GAGCAAAGACCCCAACGAGAAGCGCGATCACATGGTCCTGCTGGAGTTCGTGACCGCCGCCGGGTCCGGA
GGCGGTTCCGCCCAGCTTGAGAAGGAACTTCAAGCCCTGGAGAAAGAAAATGCCCAGTTGGAGTGGGAAT
TGCAAGCATCTGAAAAGGAGTCCGCCCAAGGGGGTTCAGGCGGCAGTCAGGCTAGTAAGAAAAAGTCTGC
ACAACTTAAATGGAAGTTGCAAGCAAATAAGAAAAAGCTCGCTCAACTTAAGAAAAAACTCCAGGCTGGC
GGAAGTACCGGTAAAGGTGAAGAATTAATCAAGGAAAATATGCGTATGAAGGTGGTCATGGAAGGTTCGG
TCAACGGCCACCAATTCAAATGCACAGGTGAAGGAGAAGGCAATCCGTACATGGGAACTCAAACCATGAG
GATCAAAGTCATCGAGGGAGGACCCCTGCCATTTGCCTTTGACATTCTTGCCACGTCGTTCATGTATGGC
AGCCGTACTTTTATCAAGTACCCGAAAGGCATTCCTGATTTCTTTAAACAGTCCTTTCCTGAGGGTTTTA
CTTGGGAAAGAGTTACGAGATACGAAGATGGTGGAGTCGTCACCGTCATGCAGGACACCAGCCTTGAGGA
TGGCTGTCTCGTTTACCACGTCCAAGTCAGAGGGGTAAACTTTCCCTCCAATGGTCCCGTGATGCAGAAG
AAGACCAAGGGTTGGGAGCCTAATACAGAGATGATGTATCCAGCAGATGGTGGTCTGAGGGGATACACTC
ATATGGCACTGAAAGTTGATGGTGGTGGCCATCTGTCTTGCTCTTTCGTAACAACTTACAGGTCAAAAAA
GACCGTCGGGAACATCAAGATGCCCGGTATCCATGCCGTTGATCACCGCCTGGAAAGGTTAGAGGAAAGT
GACAATGAAATGTTCGTAGTACAACGCGAACACGCAGTTGCCAAGTTCGCCGGGCTTGGTGGTGGGATGG
ACGAGCTGTACAAGGCGGCCGCGGAGTTCCCAGAGCAGAAAGCAGGAGAAGCTATTAATCAGCCCATGAT
GATGGCTGCTAGGCAGTTGCATGACGAGGCTCGGAAATGGTCTAGCAAGGGTAACGACATCATTGCTGCT
GCTAAACGAATGGCGCTGCTCATGGCTGAGATGTCACGCCTGGTGCGAGGAGGCAGCGGAAACAAGCGTG
CCCTCATCCAGTGTGCAAAAGATATTGCTAAGGCATCGGATGAAGTCACTCGATTGGCCAAAGAGGTGGC
CAAGCAATGTACTGATAAACGCATTAGAACAAACCTCTTACAGGTCTGTGAGCGAATCCCAACCATCAGC
ACGCAGCTCAAAATTCTTTCCACAGTGAAAGCTACCATGCTGGGCAGGACTAACATCAGCGATGAAGAAT
CAGAACAGGCAACTGAGATGTTGGTTCATAACGCCCAGAACCTCATGCAGTCTGTGAAGGAAACTGTGAG
AGAAGCTGAAGCAGCATCCATTAAGATAAGAACAGATGCCGGATTCACTCTGCGCTGGGTCAGAAAGACC
CCATGGTATCAGTAAGAATTCTGCAGATATCCAGCACAGTGGCGGCCGCTCGAGTCTAGAGGGCCCGTTT
AAACCCGCTGATCAGCCTCGACTGTGCCTTCTAGTTGCCAGCCATCTGTTGTTTGCCCCTCCCCCGTGCC
TTCCTTGACCCTGGAAGGTGCCACTCCCACTGTCCTTTCCTAATAAAATGAGGAAATTGCATCGCATTGT
CTGAGTAGGTGTCATTCTATTCTGGGGGGTGGGGTGGGGCAGGACAGCAAGGGGGAGGATTGGGAAGACA
ATAGCAGGCATGCTGGGGATGCGGTGGGCTCTATGGCTTCTGAGGCGGAAAGAACCAGCTGGGGCTCTAG
GGGGTATCCCC
[124 nt withheld, positions 6102-6225]
C
[91 nt withheld, positions 6227-6317]
A
[49 nt withheld, positions 6319-6367]
CCTTTGACGTTGGAGTCCACGTTCTTT
[37 nt withheld, positions 6395-6431]
ACCCTATCTCGGTCTATTCTTTTGATTTATAAGGGATTTTGCCGATTTCGGCCTATTGGTTAAAAAATGA
GCTGATTTAACAAAAATTTAACGCGAATTAATTCTGTGGAATGTGTGTCAGTTAGGGTGTGGAAAGTCCC
CAGGCTCCCCAGCAGGCAGAAGTATGCAAAGCATGCATCTCAATTAGTCAGCAACCAGGTGTGGAAAGTC
CCCAGGCTCCCCAGCAGGCAGAAGTATGCAAAGCATGCATCTCAATTAGTCAGCAACCATAGTCCCGCCC
CTAACTCCGCCCATCCCGCCCCTAACTCCGCCCAGTTCCGCCCATTCTCCGCCCCATGGCTGACTAATTT
TTTTTATTTATGCAGAGGCCGAGGCCGCCTCTGCCTCTGAGCTATTCCAGAAGTAGTGAGGAGGCTTTTT
TGGAGGCCTAGGCTTTTGCAAAAAGCTCCCGGGAGCTTGTATATCCATTTTCGGATCTGATCAAGAGACA
GGATGAGGATCGTTTCGCATGATTGAACAAGATGGATTGCACGCAGGTTCTCCGGCCGCTTGGGTGGAGA
GGCTATTCGGCTATGACTGGGCACAACAGACAATCGGCTGCTCTGATGCCGCCGTGTTCCGGCTGTCAGC
GCAGGGGCGCCCGGTTCTTTTTGTCAAGACCGACCTGTCCGGTGCCCTGAATGAACTGCAGGACGAGGCA
GCGCGGCTATCGTGGCTGGCCACGACGGGCGTTCCTTGCGCAGCTGTGCTCGACGTTGTCACTGAAGCGG
GAAGGGACTGGCTGCTATTGGGCGAAGTGCCGGGGCAGGATCTCCTGTCATCTCACCTTGCTCCTGCCGA
GAAAGTATCCATCATGGCTGATGCAATGCGGCGGCTGCATACGCTTGATCCGGCTACCTGCCCATTCGAC
CACCAAGCGAAACATCGCATCGAGCGAGCACGTACTCGGATGGAAGCCGGTCTTGTCGATCAGGATGATC
TGGACGAAGAGCATCAGGGGCTCGCGCCAGCCGAACTGTTCGCCAGGCTCAAGGCGCGCATGCCCGACGG
CGAGGATCTCGTCGTGACCCATGGCGATGCCTGCTTGCCGAATATCATGGTGGAAAATGGCCGCTTTTCT
GGATTCATCGACTGTGGCCGGCTGGGTGTGGCGGACCGCTATCAGGACATAGCGTTGGCTACCCGTGATA
TTGCTGAAGAGCTTGGCGGCGAATGGGCTGACCGCTTCCTCGTGCTTTACGGTATCGCCGCTCCCGATTC
GCAGCGCATCGCCTTCTATCGCCTTCTTGACGAGTTCTTCTGAGCGGGACTCTGGGGTTCGAAATGACCG
ACCAAGCGACGCCCAACCTGCCATCACGAGATTTCGATTCCACCGCCGCCTTCTATGAAAGGTTGGGCTT
CGGAATCGTTTTCCGGGACGCCGGCTGGATGATCCTCCAGCGCGGGGATCTCATGCTGGAGTTCTTCGCC
CACCCCAACTTGTTTATTGCAGCTTATAATGGTTACAAATAAAGCAATAGCATCACAAATTTCACAAATA
AAGCATTTTTTTCACTGCATTCTAGTTGTGGTTTGTCCAAACTCATCAATGTATCTTATCATGTCTGTAT
ACCGTCGACCTCTAGCTAGAGCTTGGCGTAATCATGGTCATAGCTGTTTCCTGTGTGAAATTGTTATCCG
CTCACAATTCCACACAACATACGAGCCGGAAGCATAAAGTGTAAAGCCTGGGGTGCCTAATGAGTGAGCT
AACTCACATTAATTGCGTTGCGCTCACTGCCCGCTTTCCAGTCGGGAAACCTGTCGTGCCAGCTGCATTA
ATGAATCGGCCAACGCGCGGGGAGAGGCGGTTTGCGTATTGGGCGCTCTTCCGCTTCCTCGCTCACTGAC
TCGCTGCGCTCGGTCGTTCGGCTGCGGCGAGCGGTATCAGCTCACTCAAAGGCGGTAATACGGTTATCCA
CAGAATCAGGGGATAACGCAGGAAAGAACATGTGAGCAAAAGGCCAGCAAAAGGCCAGGAACCGTAAAAA
GGCCGCGTTGCTGGCGTTTTTCCATAGGCTCCGCCCCCCTGACGAGCATCACAAAAATCGACGCTCAAGT
CAGAGGTGGCGAAACCCGACAGGACTATAAAGATACCAGGCGTTTCCCCCTGGAAGCTCCCTCGTGCGCT
CTCCTGTTCCGACCCTGCCGCTTACCGGATACCTGTCCGCCTTTCTCCCTTCGGGAAGCGTGGCGCTTTC
TCATAGCTCACGCTGTAGGTATCTCAGTTCGGTGTAGGTCGTTCGCTCCAAGCTGGGCTGTGTGCACGAA
CCCCCCGTTCAGCCCGACCGCTGCGCCTTATCCGGTAACTATCGTCTTGAGTCCAACCCGGTAAGACACG
ACTTATCGCCACTGGCAGCAGCCACTGGTAACAGGATTAGCAGAGCGAGGTATGTAGGCGGTGCTACAGA
GTTCTTGAAGTGGTGGCCTAACTACGGCTACACTAGAAGAACAGTATTTGGTATCTGCGCTCTGCTGAAG
CCAGTTACCTTCGGAAAAAGAGTTGGTAGCTCTTGATCCGGCAAACAAACCACCGCTGGTAGCGGTGGTT
TTTTTGTTTGCAAGCAGCAGATTACGCGCAGAAAAAAAGGATCTCAAGAAGATCCTTTGATCTTTTCTAC
GGGGTCTGACGCTCAGTGGAACGAAAACTCACGTTAAGGGATTTTGGTCATGAGATTATCAAAAAGGATC
TTCACCTAGATCCTTTTAAATTAAAAATGAAGTTTTAAATCAATCTAAAGTATATATGAGTAAACTTGGT
CTGACAGTTACCAATGCTTAATCAGTGAGGCACCTATCTCAGCGATCTGTCTATTTCGTTCATCCATAGT
TGCCTGACTCCCCGTCGTGTAGATAACTACGATACGGGAGGGCTTACCATCTGGCCCCAGTGCTGCAATG
ATACCGCGAGACCCACGCTCACCGGCTCCAGATTTATCAGCAATAAACCAGCCAGCCGGAAGGGCCGAGC
GCAGAAGTGGTCCTGCAACTTTATCCGCCTCCATCCAGTCTATTAATTGTTGCCGGGAAGCTAGAGTAAG
TAGTTCGCCAGTTAATAGTTTGCGCAACGTTGTTGCCATTGCTACAGGCATCGTGGTGTCACGCTCGTCG
TTTGGTATGGCTTCATTCAGCTCCGGTTCCCAACGATCAAGGCGAGTTACATGATCCCCCATGTTGTGCA
AAAAAGCGGTTAGCTCCTTCGGTCCTCCGATCGTTGTCAGAAGTAAGTTGGCCGCAGTGTTATCACTCAT
GGTTATGGCAGCACTGCATAATTCTCTTACTGTCATGCCATCCGTAAGATGCTTTTCTGTGACTGGTGAG
TACTCAACCAAGTCATTCTGAGAATAGTGTATGCGGCGACCGAGTTGCTCTTGCCCGGCGTCAATACGGG
ATAATACCGCGCCACATAGCAGAACTTTAAAAGTGCTCATCATTGGAAAACGTTCTTCGGGGCGAAAACT
CTCAAGGATCTTACCGCTGTTGAGATCCAGTTCGATGTAACCCACTCGTGCACCCAACTGATCTTCAGCA
TCTTTTACTTTCACCAGCGTTTCTGGGTGAGCAAAAACAGGAAGGCAAAATGCCGCAAAAAAGGGAATAA
GGGCGACACGGAAATGTTGAATACTCATACTCTTCCTTTTTCAATATTATTGAAGCATTTATCAGGGTTA
TTGTCTCATGAGCGGATACATATTTGAATGTATTTAGAAAAATAAACAAATAGGGGTTCCGCGCACATTT
CCCCGAAAAGTGCCACCTGACGTC
